>Addgene plasmid #35038 | tol2-mpx-lyn C466A-GFP | depositor partial sequence | sequence record 42604 | lyn C466A-GFP
ATGGGCTGTAAGAAATCAAAGCTGGATGGAGATCAGAATGGATGCGTGCTGGAACCTGTGAATAAGGAAC
ACCCCGTCAGAACCGACCAGACATATGTGAGGGACCCAACTTCATACAAGCCCCCTATCACCAGCCAGAA
CGCTGGACTGCTGCCAGGACAGGTGTTCCAGAAAATGGAGGAAAAGGAGAAAATTGTGGTCGCACTGTAC
CCCTATGAAGCCATCCACGCTGACGATCTGGGCTTTAAGAAAGGGGAGAAGCTGAAAATCATTGAGGAAC
ATGGGGAATGGTGGAAGGCCAGGTCCCTGACCACACGCAAAGAGGGATTCATTCCTTCTAACTATGTGGC
AGAGGCCGATACCATGGAAACAGAGGAATGGTTTTACAAGGACATCACACGAAAAGATGCTGAGCGGCAG
CTGCTGGCTCCCGCAAATAAGCCTGGCTCCTATCTGATTCGCGAGTCAGAAACTAGCAAAGGGTCATACA
GCCTGTCCATCCGAGACGTGGATGCCCAGGGGCAGGACGTGGTCAAGCACTATAAAATCCGCAGTCTGGA
TAATGGCGGGTACTATATCTCTCCAAAGATTACTTTCAGTGACATCAGCTCCATGATTAAGCACTACCAT
AAACAGTCCGACGGCCTGTGCAGAAAGCTGGATAAAGCCTGTGAGAAGCCTAAAGCTCAGAAGCCATGGG
ACAAAGATGCCTGGGAAATCTCCAAGGATAGCATCAAGATGGTGAAGAAACTGGGAGCAGGCCAGTTCGG
AGAGGTCTGGATGGCCTTTTATAACAATAGTACAAAGGTGGCTGTCAAGACTCTGAAACCCGGCACCATG
TCAGTGGAGGCATTTCTGGAGGAAGCCAACCTGATGAAGACTCTGCAGCACGACCGGCTGGTCAGACTGT
ACGCCGTGGTCACAAAAACTGAGCCTATCTACATCATTACCGAATATATGGCAAATGGGTCCCTGCTGGA
CTTCCTGAAGAGTCAGGCCGGATCAAAGATCCAGCTGCCAAAACTGATTGATTTTTCTGCACAGATCGCC
GAGGGCATGGCCTACATCGAAAAGAAAAACTACATCCATAGGGACCTGCGCGCCGCTAATGTGCTGGTCT
CTGAGATGCTGCTGTGCAAGATTGCTGATTTCGGCCTGGCAAGAGTGATCGAGGACGATCAGTATACCGC
CAGGGAAGGGGCTAAGTTTCCCATCAAGTGGACCGCTCCTGAGGCAATTAACTACGGAAGCTTCACAATC
AAGAGCGATATGTGGTCCTTTGGCGTGCTGCTGTACGAAATCATTACATATGGAAAGATCCCATACCCCG
GCATGTCTAATAGTGAAGTGATGTCTAGTGTCCAGCGAGGCTATCGGATGCCTAGACCAGAAAACGCTCC
TGTGGAGCTGTACGAAATTATGACTACCTGTTGGAAGAACAAGCCAGAGGACCGGCCCACCTTCGATTAC
ATCCAGAGCGTCCTGGATGACTTTTACACCGCAACCGAGGGGCAGTATCAGCAGCAGCCACGAATTCTGC
AGTCGACGGTACCGCGGGCCCGGGATCCACCGGTCGCCACCATGGTGAGCAAGGGCGAGGAGCTGTTCAC
CGGGGTGGTGCCCATCCTGGTCGAGCTGGACGGCGACGTAAACGGCCACAAGTTCAGCGTGTCCGGCGAG
GGCGAGGGCGATGCCACCTACGGCAAGCTGACCCTGAAGTTCATCTGCACCACCGGCAAGCTGCCCGTGC
CCTGGCCCACCCTCGTGACCACCCTGACCTACGGCGTGCAGTGCTTCAGCCGCTACCCCGACCACATGAA
GCAGCACGACTTCTTCAAGTCCGCCATGCCCGAAGGCTACGTCCAGGAGCGCACCATCTTCTTCAAGGAC
GACGGCAACTACAAGACCCGCGCCGAGGTGAAGTTCGAGGGCGACACCCTGGTGAACCGCATCGAGCTGA
AGGGCATCGACTTCAAGGAGGACGGCAACATCCTGGGGCACAAGCTGGAGTACAACTACAACAGCCACAA
CGTCTATATCATGGCCGACAAGCAGAAGAACGGCATCAAGGTGAACTTCAAGATCCGCCACAACATCGAG
GACGGCAGCGTGCAGCTCGCCGACCACTACCAGCAGAACACCCCCATCGGCGACGGCCCCGTGCTGCTGC
CCGACAACCACTACCTGAGCACCCAGTCCGCCCTGAGCAAAGACCCCAACGAGAAGCGCGATCACATGGT
CCTGCTGGAGTTCGTGACCGCCGCCGGGATCACTCTCGGCATGGACGAGCTGTACAAGTAA
