>Addgene plasmid #35038 | tol2-mpx-lyn C466A-GFP | addgene partial sequence | sequence record 44273 | EGFP-N 5'-CGTCGCCGTCCAGCTCGACCAG-3'
CCTTGCTCACCATGGTGGCGACCGGTGGATCCCGGGCCCGCGGTACCGTCGACTGCAGAATTCGTGGCTG
CTGCTGATACTGCCCCTCGGTTGCGGTGTAAAAGTCATCCAGGACGCTCTGGATGTAATCGAAGGTGGGC
CGGTCCTCTGGCTTGTTCTTCCAACAGGTAGTCATAATTTCGTACAGCTCCACAGGAGCGTTTTCTGGTC
TAGGCATCCGATAGCCTCGCTGGACACTAGACATCACTTCACTATTAGACATGCCGGGGTATGGGATCTT
TCCATATGTAATGATTTCGTACAGCAGCACGCCAAAGGACCACATATCGCTCTTGATTGTGAAGCTTCCG
TAGTTAATTGCCTCAGGAGCGGTCCACTTGATGGGAAACTTAGCCCCTTCCCTGGCGGTATACTGATCGT
CCTCGATCACTCTTGCCAGGCCGAAATCAGCAATCTTGCACAGCAGCATCTCAGAGACCAGCACATTAGC
GGCGCGCAGGTCCCTATGGATGTAGTTTTTCTTTTCGATGTAGGCCATGCCCTCGGCGATCTGTGCAGAA
AAATCAATCAGTTTTGGCAGCTGGATCTTTGATCCGGCCTGACTCTTCAGGAAGTCCAGCAGGGACCCAT
TTGCCATATATTCGGTAATGATGTAGATAGGCTCAGTTTTTGTGACCACGGCGTACAGTCTGACCAGCCG
GTCGTGCTGCAGAGTCTTCATCAGGTTGGCTTCCTCCAGAAATGCCTCCACTGACATGGTGCCGGGTTTC
AGAGTCTTGACAGCCACCTTTGTACTATTGTTATAAAAGGCCATCCAGACCTCTCCGAACTGGCCTGCTC
CCAGTTTCTTCACCATCTTGATGCTATCCTTGGAGATTTCCCAGGCATCTTTGTCCCATGGCTTCTGAGC
TTTAGGCTT
