[The description below was written by a language model from this plasmid's Addgene catalogue record.]
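Description:
tol2-mpx-lyn C466A-GFP is a Tol2 transposon-based expression plasmid built on the tol2-mpx backbone and catalogued for zebrafish (and, more generically, mammalian) expression. It is maintained in bacteria as a low-copy plasmid under ampicillin selection. The record names a recombination-deficient strain as the host, a common choice for constructs carrying repeat elements such as transposon arms. No feature table is provided, so the origin of replication, the polyadenylation signal and the exact arrangement of the Tol2 arms are not documented here.

The payload is an approximately 2.3 kb insert encoding zebrafish Lyn, a Src-family tyrosine kinase, carrying a cysteine-to-alanine substitution at position 466 and fused at its C terminus to GFP. As the backbone name indicates, expression is expected to come from the mpx (myeloperoxidase) promoter, which is generally used in zebrafish to restrict transgene expression to neutrophils, although the record does not list the promoter as a separate field. Tol2 terminal sequences typically flank such a cassette, so that co-delivery with Tol2 transposase into early embryos moves the cassette into the genome, giving transient mosaic or stable transgenic expression.

The associated publication identifies Lyn as a redox sensor that mediates leukocyte attraction to wounds in vivo. The C466A mutant therefore most plausibly serves as a variant lacking a candidate oxidation-sensitive cysteine, for comparison with wild-type Lyn. The GFP fusion allows the expressing leukocytes to be seen in live larvae during wound-response imaging.
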