Addgene plasmid #35038: tol2-mpx-lyn C466A-GFP
Depositing lab: Anna Huttenlocher. Depositing organization: University of Wisconsin, Madison. Publication: Lyn is a redox sensor that mediates leukocyte wound attraction in vivo. Yoo SK, Starnes TW, Deng Q, Huttenlocher A. Nature. 2011 Nov 20;480(7375):109-12. doi: 10.1038/nature10632. PubMed 22101434.
Backbone
  Vector backbone: tol2-mpx
  Vector type: Mammalian Expression ; Zebrafish expression
Growth in bacteria
  Bacterial resistance: Ampicillin, 100 μg/mL
  Growth temperature: 30°C
  Growth strain: Stbl3
  Copy number: Low Copy
Gene/Insert
  Gene/Insert name: Lyn C466A-GFP
  Species: D. rerio (zebrafish)
  Insert size (bp): 2300
  Entrez Gene: lyn (a.k.a. CH73-38P6.3, zgc:92124)
  Tag / fusion protein: GFP (C terminal on insert)
Terms and licenses: Academic/Nonprofit Terms; Industry Terms: Not Available to Industry
How to cite: tol2-mpx-lyn C466A-GFP was a gift from Anna Huttenlocher (Addgene plasmid # 35038 ; http://n2t.net/addgene:35038 ; RRID:Addgene_35038)
